Addgene plasmid #179225: p23-mNeongreen-DDX21 WT-mRuby3
Purpose: overexpression in human cells
Depositing lab: Ling-Ling Chen. Depositing organization: CAS Center for Excellence in Molecular Cell Science. Publication: lncRNA SLERT controls phase separation of FC/DFCs to facilitate Pol I transcription. Wu M, Xu G, Han C, Luan PF, Xing YH, Nan F, Yang LZ, Huang Y, Yang ZH, Shan L, Yang L, Liu J, Chen LL. Science. 2021 Jul 30;373(6554):547-555. doi: 10.1126/science.abf6582. PubMed 34326237.
Backbone
  Vector backbone: pHAGE-EF1a-IRES-ZsGreen
  Vector type: Mammalian Expression
Growth in bacteria
  Bacterial resistance: Ampicillin, 100 μg/mL
  Growth temperature: 37°C
  Growth strain: DH5alpha
  Copy number: High Copy
Gene/Insert
  Gene/Insert name: DDX21
  Species: H. sapiens (human)
  Entrez Gene: DDX21 (a.k.a. GUA, GURDB, II/Gu, RH, RH II/Gu, RH-II/GU, RH-II/GuA, gu-alpha)
  Tag / fusion protein: mNeongreen (N terminal on insert); mRuby3 (C terminal on insert)
  Cloning method: Restriction Enzyme; 5′ cloning site unknown (unknown if destroyed)
Terms and licenses: Academic/Nonprofit Terms; Industry Terms: Not Available to Industry
How to cite: p23-mNeongreen-DDX21 WT-mRuby3 was a gift from Ling-Ling Chen (Addgene plasmid # 179225 ; http://n2t.net/addgene:179225 ; RRID:Addgene_179225)
