[The description below was written by a language model from this plasmid's Addgene catalogue record and pLannotate feature annotations shown in this document.]
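Description:
p23-mNeongreen-DDX21 WT-mRuby3 is a mammalian expression plasmid built on the pHAGE-EF1a-IRES-ZsGreen backbone, which is an HIV-1-derived, self-inactivating lentiviral transfer vector. The feature table shows the usual lentiviral framework: a truncated 5' LTR, the Ψ packaging signal with a short gag fragment, the Rev response element for Rev-dependent nuclear export of the vector RNA, the cPPT/CTS element, a WPRE downstream of the cargo to enhance transcript expression, and a ΔU3 3' LTR that inactivates LTR promoter activity after integration. In bacteria the plasmid is maintained through a high-copy ColE1/pUC-type origin and selected with ampicillin via the β-lactamase gene. Small fragments of lac regulatory sequence, SV40 ori and SV40 poly(A) are backbone remnants.

The payload is a single open reading frame driven by the strong constitutive human EF-1α promoter: mNeonGreen, a short stretch of multiple-cloning-site sequence, wild-type human DDX21, and mRuby3 placed directly after it. DDX21 is a nucleolar RNA helicase that binds rRNAs and snoRNAs and promotes rRNA transcription, processing and modification. Notably, no IRES or ZsGreen is annotated in the sequenced construct, suggesting that the backbone's reporter cassette is absent here. The recorded purpose is overexpression in human cells. Flanking the protein with a green tag at the N terminus and a red tag at the C terminus allows both ends of the molecule to be visualised in two colours, although the record does not specify the particular imaging application. The associated study concerns phase separation of nucleolar fibrillar centre and dense fibrillar component regions and Pol I transcription.
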