Features (pLannotate 1.2.2; 26 found; start..end, strand, type, name):
    315..369     +  CDS            lacI (fragment): lac repressor; lacI; The lac repressor binds to the lac operator to inhibit transcription in E. coli. This inhibition can be relieved by adding lactose or isopropyl-β-D-thiogalactopyranoside (IPTG).
    375..468     +  rep_origin     SV40 ori (fragment): SV40 origin of replication
    493..530     +  CDS            lacI (fragment): lac repressor; lacI; The lac repressor binds to the lac operator to inhibit transcription in E. coli. This inhibition can be relieved by adding lactose or isopropyl-β-D-thiogalactopyranoside (IPTG).
    543..564     +  protein_bind   CAP binding site: CAP binding activates transcription in the presence of cAMP. E. coli catabolite activator protein
    579..609     +  promoter       lac promoter: promoter for the E. coli lac operon
    613..635     +  protein_bind   lac operator (fragment): The lac repressor binds to the lac operator to inhibit transcription in E. coli. This inhibition can be relieved by adding lactose or isopropyl-β-D-thiogalactopyranoside (IPTG). lac repressor encoded by lacI
    667..750     +  polyA_signal   SV40 poly(A) signal (fragment): SV40 polyadenylation signal
    917..1246    +  CDS            nef (fragment): NEF_HV1BR - Experimental evidence at protein level: Swiss-Prot protein existence level 1. Extracellular Nef protein targets CD4(+) T-lymphocytes for apoptosis by interacting with CXCR4 surface receptors (PubMed:14990729). From Human immunodeficiency virus type 1 group M subtype B (isolate BRU/LAI) (HIV-1).
   1294..1551    +  LTR            5' LTR (truncated): truncated 5' long terminal repeat (LTR) from HIV-1
   1598..1723    +  misc_feature   HIV-1 Ψ: packaging signal of human immunodeficiency virus type 1
   1707..2045    +  CDS            HIV-1 gag (fragment): gag protein from human immunodeficiency virus 1; gag
   2220..2453    +  misc_feature   RRE: The Rev response element (RRE) of HIV-1 allows for Rev-dependent mRNA export from the nucleus to the cytoplasm.
   2830..2930    +  CDS            Rev (fragment): human immunodeficiency virus 1 (HIV-1) Rev protein; rev; enhances nuclear export of unspliced and incompletely spliced viral mRNAs
   2975..3092    +  misc_feature   cPPT/CTS: central polypurine tract and central termination sequence of HIV-1
   3140..4318    +  promoter       EF-1α promoter: strong constitutive promoter for human elongation factor EF-1α
   4320..4339    +  promoter       tight TRE promoter (fragment): Tet-responsive promoter PTight, consisting of seven tet operator sequences followed by the minimal CMV promoter
   4363..5070    +  CDS            mNeonGreen: mNeonGreen is a basic (constitutively fluorescent) green/yellow fluorescent protein published in 2013, derived from Branchiostoma lanceolatum. It is reported to be a very rapidly-maturing monomer with moderate acid sensitivity.
   5071..5126    +  misc_feature   MCS (fragment): multiple cloning site
   5122..7467    +  CDS            DDX21: DDX21_HUMAN - Experimental evidence at protein level: Swiss-Prot protein existence level 1. RNA helicase that acts as a sensor of the transcriptional status of both RNA polymerase (Pol) I and II: promotes ribosomal RNA (rRNA) processing and transcription from polymerase II (Pol II) (PubMed:25470060, PubMed:28790157). Binds various RNAs, such as rRNAs, snoRNAs, 7SK and, at lower extent, mRNAs (PubMed:25470060). In the nucleolus, localizes to rDNA locus, where it directly binds rRNAs and snoRNAs, and promotes rRNA transcription, processing and modification. Required for rRNA 2'-O-methylation, po
   7468..8178    +  CDS            mRuby3: mRuby3 is a basic (constitutively fluorescent) red fluorescent protein published in 2016, derived from Entacmaea quadricolor. It has low acid sensitivity.
   8218..8806    +  misc_feature   WPRE: woodchuck hepatitis virus posttranscriptional regulatory element
   8814..8879    +  CDS            nef (fragment): NEF_HV1Z2 - Experimental evidence at protein level: Swiss-Prot protein existence level 1. Extracellular Nef protein targets CD4(+) T-lymphocytes for apoptosis by interacting with CXCR4 surface receptors. From Human immunodeficiency virus type 1 group M subtype D (isolate Z2/CDC-Z34) (HIV-1).
   8881..9114    +  LTR            3' LTR (ΔU3): self-inactivating 3' long terminal repeat (LTR) from HIV-1
   9319..9423    +  promoter       AmpR promoter: bla
   9424..10284   +  CDS            AmpR: β-lactamase; bla; confers resistance to ampicillin, carbenicillin, and related antibiotics
  10455..132     +  rep_origin     ori (across the origin): high-copy-number ColE1/pMB1/pBR322/pUC origin of replication
>Addgene plasmid #179225 | p23-mNeongreen-DDX21 WT-mRuby3 | addgene full sequence | sequence record 355904 | Addgene NGS Result
GGAACAGGAGAGCGCACGAGGGAGCTTCCAGGGGGAAACGCCTGGTATCTTTATAGTCCTGTCGGGTTTC
GCCACCTCTGACTTGAGCGTCGATTTTTGTGATGCTCGTCAGGGGGGCGGAGCCTATGGAAAAACGCCAG
CAACGCGGCCTTTTTACGGTTCCTGGCCTTTTGCTGGCCTTTTGCTCACATGTTCTTTCCTGCGTTATCC
CCTGATTCTGTGGATAACCGTATTACCGCCTTTGAGTGAGCTGATACCGCTCGCCGCAGCCGAACGACCG
AGCGCAGCGAGTCAGTGAGCGAGGAAGCGGAAGAGCGCCCAATACGCAAACCGCCTCTCCCCGCGCGTTG
GCCGATTCATTAATGCAGCAAGCTCATGGCTGACTAATTTTTTTTATTTATGCAGAGGCCGAGGCCGCCT
CGGCCTCTGAGCTATTCCAGAAGTAGTGAGGAGGCTTTTTTGGAGGCCTAGGCTTTTGCAAAAAGCTCCC
CGTGGCACGACAGGTTTCCCGACTGGAAAGCGGGCAGTGAGCGCAACGCAATTAATGTGAGTTAGCTCAC
TCATTAGGCACCCCAGGCTTTACACTTTATGCTTCCGGCTCGTATGTTGTGTGGAATTGTGAGCGGATAA
CAATTTCACACAGGAAACAGCTATGACATGATTACGAATTTCACAAATAAAGCATTTTTTTCACTGCATT
CTAGTTGTGGTTTGTCCAAACTCATCAATGTATCTTATCATGTCTGGATCAACTGGATAACTCAAGCTAA
CCAAAATCATCCCAAACTTCCCACCCCATACCCTATTACCACTGCCAATTACCTGTGGTTTCATTTACTC
TAAACCTGTGATTCCTCTGAATTATTTTCATTTTAAAGAAATTGTATTTGTTAAATATGTACTACAAACT
TAGTAGTTGGAAGGGCTAATTCACTCCCAAAGAAGACAAGATATCCTTGATCTGTGGATCTACCACACAC
AAGGCTACTTCCCTGATTAGCAGAACTACACACCAGGGCCAGGGGTCAGATATCCACTGACCTTTGGATG
GTGCTACAAGCTAGTACCAGTTGAGCCAGATAAGGTAGAAGAGGCCAATAAAGGAGAGAACACCAGCTTG
TTACACCCTGTGAGCCTGCATGGGATGGATGACCCGGAGAGAGAAGTGTTAGAGTGGAGGTTTGACAGCC
GCCTAGCATTTCATCACGTGGCCCGAGAGCTGCATCCGGAGTACTTCAAGAACTGCTGATATCGAGCTTG
CTACAAGGGACTTTCCGCTGGGGACTTTCCAGGGAGGCGTGGCCTGGGCGGGACTGGGGAGTGGCGAGCC
CTCAGATCCTGCATATAAGCAGCTGCTTTTTGCCTGTACTGGGTCTCTCTGGTTAGACCAGATCTGAGCC
TGGGAGCTCTCTGGCTAACTAGGGAACCCACTGCTTAAGCCTCAATAAAGCTTGCCTTGAGTGCTTCAAG
TAGTGTGTGCCCGTCTGTTGTGTGACTCTGGTAACTAGAGATCCCTCAGACCCTTTTAGTCAGTGTGGAA
AATCTCTAGCAGTGGCGCCCGAACAGGGACTTGAAAGCGAAAGGGAAACCAGAGGAGCTCTCTCGACGCA
GGACTCGGCTTGCTGAAGCGCGCACGGCAAGAGGCGAGGGGCGGCGACTGGTGAGTACGCCAAAAATTTT
GACTAGCGGAGGCTAGAAGGAGAGAGATGGGTGCGAGAGCGTCAGTATTAAGCGGGGGAGAATTAGATCG
CGATGGGAAAAAATTCGGTTAAGGCCAGGGGGAAAGAAAAAATATAAATTAAAACATATAGTATGGGCAA
GCAGGGAGCTAGAACGATTCGCAGTTAATCCTGGCCTGTTAGAAACATCAGAAGGCTGTAGACAAATACT
GGGACAGCTACAACCATCCCTTCAGACAGGATCAGAAGAACTTAGATCATTATATAATACAGTAGCAACC
CTCTATTGTGTGCATCAAAGGATAGAGATAAAAGACACCAAGGAAGCTTTAGACAAGATAGAGGAAGAGC
AAAACAAAAGTAAGACCACCGCACAGCAAGCGGCCGGCCGCTGATCTTCAGACCTGGAGGAGGAGATATG
AGGGACAATTGGAGAAGTGAATTATATAAATATAAAGTAGTAAAAATTGAACCATTAGGAGTAGCACCCA
CCAAGGCAAAGAGAAGAGTGGTGCAGAGAGAAAAAAGAGCAGTGGGAATAGGAGCTTTGTTCCTTGGGTT
CTTGGGAGCAGCAGGAAGCACTATGGGCGCAGCGTCAATGACGCTGACGGTACAGGCCAGACAATTATTG
TCTGGTATAGTGCAGCAGCAGAACAATTTGCTGAGGGCTATTGAGGCGCAACAGCATCTGTTGCAACTCA
CAGTCTGGGGCATCAAGCAGCTCCAGGCAAGAATCCTGGCTGTGGAAAGATACCTAAAGGATCAACAGCT
CCTGGGGATTTGGGGTTGCTCTGGAAAACTCATTTGCACCACTGCTGTGCCTTGGAATGCTAGTTGGAGT
AATAAATCTCTGGAACAGATTTGGAATCACACGACCTGGATGGAGTGGGACAGAGAAATTAACAATTACA
CAAGCTTAATACACTCCTTAATTGAAGAATCGCAAAACCAGCAAGAAAAGAATGAACAAGAATTATTGGA
ATTAGATAAATGGGCAAGTTTGTGGAATTGGTTTAACATAACAAATTGGCTGTGGTATATAAAATTATTC
ATAATGATAGTAGGAGGCTTGGTAGGTTTAAGAATAGTTTTTGCTGTACTTTCTATAGTGAATAGAGTTA
GGCAGGGATATTCACCATTATCGTTTCAGACCCACCTCCCAACCCCGAGGGGACCCGACAGGCCCGAAGG
AATAGAAGAAGAAGGTGGAGAGAGAGACAGAGACAGATCCATTCGATTAGTGAACGGATCTCGACGGTAT
CGCCGAATTCACAAATGGCAGTATTCATCCACAATTTTAAAAGAAAAGGGGGGATTGGGGGGTACAGTGC
AGGGGAAAGAATAGTAGACATAATAGCAACAGACATACAAACTAAAGAATTACAAAAACAAATTACAAAA
ATTCAAAATTTTCGGGTTTATTACAGGGACAGCAGAGATCCAGTTTGGACTAGTCGTGAGGCTCCGGTGC
CCGTCAGTGGGCAGAGCGCACATCGCCCACAGTCCCCGAGAAGTTGGGGGGAGGGGTCGGCAATTGAACC
GGTGCCTAGAGAAGGTGGCGCGGGGTAAACTGGGAAAGTGATGTCGTGTACTGGCTCCGCCTTTTTCCCG
AGGGTGGGGGAGAACCGTATATAAGTGCAGTAGTCGCCGTGAACGTTCTTTTTCGCAACGGGTTTGCCGC
CAGAACACAGGTAAGTGCCGTGTGTGGTTCCCGCGGGCCTGGCCTCTTTACGGGTTATGGCCCTTGCGTG
CCTTGAATTACTTCCACCTGGCTGCAGTACGTGATTCTTGATCCCGAGCTTCGGGTTGGAAGTGGGTGGG
AGAGTTCGAGGCCTTGCGCTTAAGGAGCCCCTTCGCCTCGTGCTTGAGTTGAGGCCTGGCCTGGGCGCTG
GGGCCGCCGCGTGCGAATCTGGTGGCACCTTCGCGCCTGTCTCGCTGCTTTCGATAAGTCTCTAGCCATT
TAAAATTTTTGATGACCTGCTGCGACGCTTTTTTTCTGGCAAGATAGTCTTGTAAATGCGGGCCAAGATC
TGCACACTGGTATTTCGGTTTTTGGGGCCGCGGGCGGCGACGGGGCCCGTGCGTCCCAGCGCACATGTTC
GGCGAGGCGGGGCCTGCGAGCGCGGCCACCGAGAATCGGACGGGGGTAGTCTCAAGCTGGCCGGCCTGCT
CTGGTGCCTGGCCTCGCGCCGCCGTGTATCGCCCCGCCCTGGGCGGCAAGGCTGGCCCGGTCGGCACCAG
TTGCGTGAGCGGAAAGATGGCCGCTTCCCGGCCCTGCTGCAGGGAGCTCAAAATGGAGGACGCGGCGCTC
GGGAGAGCGGGCGGGTGAGTCACCCACACAAAGGAAAAGGGCCTTTCCGTCCTCAGCCGTCGCTTCATGT
GACTCCACGGAGTACCGGGCGCCGTCCAGGCACCTCGATTAGTTCTCGAGCTTTTGGAGTACGTCGTCTT
TAGGTTGGGGGGAGGGGTTTTATGCGATGGAGTTTCCCCACACTGAGTGGGTGGAGACTGAAGTTAGGCC
AGCTTGGCACTTGATGTAATTCTCCTTGGAATTTGCCCTTTTTGAGTTTGGATCTTGGTTCATTCTCAAG
CCTCAGACAGTGGTTCAAAGTTTTTTTCTTCCATTTCAGGTGTCGTGAGGTTTAGTGAACCGTCAGATCC
GCTAGCGCTACCGGTCGCCACCATGGTGTCCAAGGGCGAAGAGGACAACATGGCCAGCCTGCCTGCCACC
CACGAGCTGCACATCTTCGGCAGCATCAACGGCGTGGACTTCGACATGGTGGGACAGGGCACCGGCAACC
CCAACGACGGCTACGAGGAACTGAACCTGAAGTCCACAAAGGGCGACCTGCAGTTCAGCCCCTGGATTCT
GGTGCCCCACATCGGCTACGGCTTCCACCAGTACCTGCCCTACCCCGACGGCATGAGCCCTTTTCAGGCC
GCCATGGTGGATGGCAGCGGCTACCAGGTGCACCGGACCATGCAGTTTGAGGACGGCGCCAGCCTGACCG
TGAACTACCGGTACACATACGAGGGCAGCCACATCAAGGGCGAGGCCCAAGTGAAGGGCACAGGCTTTCC
AGCCGACGGCCCCGTGATGACCAATAGCCTGACAGCCGCCGACTGGTGCAGAAGCAAGAAAACCTACCCC
AATGACAAGACCATCATCAGCACCTTCAAGTGGTCCTACACCACCGGCAATGGCAAGCGGTACAGAAGCA
CCGCCCGGACCACCTACACCTTCGCCAAACCCATGGCCGCCAACTACCTGAAGAACCAGCCTATGTACGT
GTTCCGCAAGACCGAGCTGAAGCACTCCAAGACAGAACTGAACTTCAAAGAGTGGCAGAAAGCCTTCACC
GACGTGATGGGCATGGACGAGCTGTACAAGTCCGGACTCAGATCTCGAGCTCAAGCTTCGAATTCTGCAG
TCGACGGTACCCCGGGAAAACTCCGTAGTGACGCTGGTTTGGAATCAGACACCGCAATGAAAAAAGGGGA
GACACTGCGAAAGCAAACCGAGGAGAAAGAGAAAAAAGAGAAGCCAAAATCTGATAAGACTGAAGAGATA
GCAGAAGAGGAAGAAACTGTTTTCCCCAAAGCTAAACAAGTTAAAAAGAAAGCAGAGCCTTCTGAAGTTG
ACATGAATTCTCCTAAATCCAAAAAGGCAAAAAAGAAAGAGGAGCCATCTCAAAATGACATTTCTCCTAA
AACCAAAAGTTTGAGAAAGAAAAAGGAGCCCATTGAAAAGAAAGTGGTTTCTTCTAAAACCAAAAAAGTG
ACAAAAAATGAGGAGCCTTCTGAGGAAGAAATAGATGCTCCTAAGCCCAAGAAGATGAAGAAAGAAAAGG
AAATGAATGGAGAAACTAGAGAGAAAAGCCCCAAACTGAAGAATGGATTTCCTCATCCTGAACCGGACTG
TAACCCCAGTGAAGCTGCCAGTGAAGAAAGTAACAGTGAGATAGAGCAGGAAATACCTGTGGAACAAAAA
GAAGGCGCTTTCTCTAATTTTCCCATATCTGAAGAAACTATTAAACTTCTCAAAGGCCGAGGAGTGACCT
TCCTATTTCCTATACAAGCAAAGACATTCCATCATGTTTACAGCGGGAAGGACTTAATTGCACAGGCACG
GACAGGAACTGGGAAGACATTCTCCTTTGCCATCCCTTTGATTGAGAAACTTCATGGGGAACTGCAAGAC
AGGAAGAGAGGCCGTGCCCCTCAGGTACTGGTTCTTGCACCTACAAGAGAGTTGGCAAATCAAGTAAGCA
AAGACTTCAGTGACATCACAAAAAAGCTGTCAGTGGCTTGTTTTTATGGTGGAACTCCCTATGGAGGTCA
ATTTGAACGCATGAGGAATGGGATTGATATCCTGGTTGGAACACCAGGTCGTATCAAAGACCACATACAG
AATGGCAAACTAGATCTCACCAAACTTAAGCATGTTGTCCTGGATGAAGTGGACCAGATGTTGGATATGG
GATTTGCTGATCAAGTGGAAGAGATTTTAAGTGTGGCATACAAGAAAGATTCTGAAGACAATCCCCAAAC
ATTGCTTTTTTCTGCAACTTGCCCTCATTGGGTATTTAATGTTGCCAAGAAATACATGAAATCTACATAT
GAACAGGTGGACCTGATTGGTAAAAAGACTCAGAAAACGGCAATAACTGTGGAGCATCTGGCTATTAAGT
GCCACTGGACTCAGAGGGCAGCAGTTATTGGGGATGTCATCCGAGTATATAGTGGTCATCAAGGACGCAC
TATCATCTTTTGTGAAACCAAGAAAGAAGCCCAGGAGCTGTCCCAGAATTCAGCTATAAAGCAGGATGCT
CAGTCCTTGCATGGAGACATTCCACAGAAGCAAAGGGAAATCACCCTGAAAGGTTTTAGAAATGGTAGTT
TTGGAGTTTTGGTGGCAACCAATGTTGCTGCACGTGGGTTAGACATCCCTGAGGTTGATTTGGTTATACA
AAGCTCTCCACCAAAGGATGTAGAGTCCTACATTCATCGATCCGGGCGGACAGGCAGAGCTGGAAGGACG
GGGGTGTGCATCTGCTTTTATCAGCACAAGGAAGAATATCAGTTAGTACAAGTGGAGCAAAAAGCGGGAA
TTAAGTTCAAACGAATAGGTGTTCCTTCTGCAACAGAAATAATAAAAGCTTCCAGCAAAGATGCCATCAG
GCTTTTGGATTCCGTGCCTCCCACTGCCATTAGTCACTTCAAACAATCAGCTGAGAAGCTGATAGAGGAG
AAGGGAGCTGTGGAAGCTCTGGCAGCAGCACTGGCCCATATTTCAGGTGCCACGTCCGTAGACCAGCGCT
CCTTGATCAACTCAAATGTGGGTTTTGTGACCATGATCTTGCAGTGCTCAATTGAAATGCCAAATATTAG
TTATGCTTGGAAAGAACTTAAAGAGCAGCTGGGCGAGGAGATTGATTCCAAAGTGAAGGGAATGGTTTTT
CTCAAAGGAAAGCTGGGTGTTTGCTTTGATGTACCTACCGCATCAGTAACAGAAATACAGGAGAAATGGC
ATGATTCACGACGCTGGCAGCTCTCTGTGGCCACAGAGCAACCAGAACTGGAAGGACCACGGGAAGGATA
TGGAGGCTTCAGGGGACAGCGGGAAGGCAGTCGAGGCTTCAGGGGACAGCGGGACGGAAACAGAAGATTC
AGAGGACAGCGGGAAGGCAGTAGAGGCCCGAGAGGACAGCGATCAGGAGGTGGCAACAAAAGTAACAGAT
CCCAAAACAAAGGCCAGAAGCGGAGTTTCAGTAAAGCATTTGGTCAAATGGTGTCTAAGGGCGAAGAGCT
GATCAAGGAAAATATGCGTATGAAGGTGGTCATGGAAGGTTCGGTCAACGGCCACCAATTCAAATGCACA
GGTGAAGGAGAAGGCAGACCGTACGAGGGAGTGCAAACCATGAGGATCAAAGTCATCGAGGGAGGACCCC
TGCCATTTGCCTTTGACATTCTTGCCACGTCGTTCATGTATGGCAGCCGTACCTTTATCAAGTACCCGGC
CGACATCCCTGATTTCTTTAAACAGTCCTTTCCTGAGGGTTTTACTTGGGAAAGAGTTACGAGATACGAA
GATGGTGGAGTCGTCACCGTCACGCAGGACACCAGCCTTGAGGATGGCGAGCTCGTCTACAACGTCAAGG
TCAGAGGGGTAAACTTTCCCTCCAATGGTCCCGTGATGCAGAAGAAGACCAAGGGTTGGGAGCCTAATAC
AGAGATGATGTATCCAGCAGATGGTGGTCTGAGAGGATACACTGACATCGCACTGAAAGTTGATGGTGGT
GGCCATCTGCACTGCAACTTCGTGACAACTTACAGGTCAAAAAAGACCGTCGGGAACATCAAGATGCCCG
GTGTCCATGCCGTTGATCACCGCCTGGAAAGGATCGAGGAGAGTGACAATGAAACCTACGTAGTGCAAAG
AGAAGTGGCAGTTGCCAAATACAGCAACCTTGGTGGTGGCATGGACGAGCTGTACAAGGGATCCACCGGA
TCTAGATAACGCCCATCGATAGATCCTAATCAACCTCTGGATTACAAAATTTGTGAAAGATTGACTGGTA
TTCTTAACTATGTTGCTCCTTTTACGCTATGTGGATACGCTGCTTTAATGCCTTTGTATCATGCTATTGC
TTCCCGTATGGCTTTCATTTTCTCCTCCTTGTATAAATCCTGGTTGCTGTCTCTTTATGAGGAGTTGTGG
CCCGTTGTCAGGCAACGTGGCGTGGTGTGCACTGTGTTTGCTGACGCAACCCCCACTGGTTGGGGCATTG
CCACCACCTGTCAGCTCCTTTCCGGGACTTTCGCTTTCCCCCTCCCTATTGCCACGGCGGAACTCATCGC
CGCCTGCCTTGCCCGCTGCTGGACAGGGGCTCGGCTGTTGGGCACTGACAATTCCGTGGTGTTGTCGGGG
AAATCATCGTCCTTTCCTTGGCTGCTCGCCTGTGTTGCCACCTGGATTCTGCGCGGGACGTCCTTCTGCT
ACGTCCCTTCGGCCCTCAATCCAGCGGACCTTCCTTCCCGCGGCCTGCTGCCGGCTCTGCGGCCTCTTCC
GCGTCTTCGCCTTCGCCCTCAGACGAGTCGGATCTCCCTTTGGGCCGCCTCCCCGCCTGAGATCCTTTAA
GACCAATGACTTACAAGGCAGCTGTAGATCTTAGCCACTTTTTAAAAGAAAAGGGGGGACTGGAAGGGCT
AATTCACTCCCAACGAAGACAAGATCTGCTTTTTGCTTGTACTGGGTCTCTCTGGTTAGACCAGATCTGA
GCCTGGGAGCTCTCTGGCTAACTAGGGAACCCACTGCTTAAGCCTCAATAAAGCTTGCCTTGAGTGCTTC
AAGTAGTGTGTGCCCGTCTGTTGTGTGACTCTGGTAACTAGAGATCCCTCAGACCCTTTTAGTCAGTGTG
GAAAATCTCTAGCAGTAGTAGTTCATGTCATCTTATTATTCAGTATTTATAACTTGCAAAGAAATGAATA
TCAGAGAGTGAGAGGCCCGGGTTAATTAAGGAAAGGGCTAGATCATTCTTGAAGACGAAAGGGCCTCGTG
ATACGCCTATTTTTATAGGTTAATGTCATGATAATAATGGTTTCTTAGACGTCAGGTGGCACTTTTCGGG
GAAATGTGCGCGGAACCCCTATTTGTTTATTTTTCTAAATACATTCAAATATGTATCCGCTCATGAGACA
ATAACCCTGATAAATGCTTCAATAATATTGAAAAAGGAAGAGTATGAGTATTCAACATTTCCGTGTCGCC
CTTATTCCCTTTTTTGCGGCATTTTGCCTTCCTGTTTTTGCTCACCCAGAAACGCTGGTGAAAGTAAAAG
ATGCTGAAGATCAGTTGGGTGCACGAGTGGGTTACATCGAACTGGATCTCAACAGCGGTAAGATCCTTGA
GAGTTTTCGCCCCGAAGAACGTTTTCCAATGATGAGCACTTTTAAAGTTCTGCTATGTGGCGCGGTATTA
TCCCGTGTTGACGCCGGGCAAGAGCAACTCGGTCGCCGCATACACTATTCTCAGAATGACTTGGTTGAGT
ACTCACCAGTCACAGAAAAGCATCTTACGGATGGCATGACAGTAAGAGAATTATGCAGTGCTGCCATAAC
CATGAGTGATAACACTGCGGCCAACTTACTTCTGACAACGATCGGAGGACCGAAGGAGCTAACCGCTTTT
TTGCACAACATGGGGGATCATGTAACTCGCCTTGATCGTTGGGAACCGGAGCTGAATGAAGCCATACCAA
ACGACGAGCGTGACACCACGATGCCTGTAGCAATGGCAACAACGTTGCGCAAACTATTAACTGGCGAACT
ACTTACTCTAGCTTCCCGGCAACAATTAATAGACTGGATGGAGGCGGATAAAGTTGCAGGACCACTTCTG
CGCTCGGCCCTTCCGGCTGGCTGGTTTATTGCTGATAAATCTGGAGCCGGTGAGCGTGGGTCTCGCGGTA
TCATTGCAGCACTGGGGCCAGATGGTAAGCCCTCCCGTATCGTAGTTATCTACACGACGGGGAGTCAGGC
AACTATGGATGAACGAAATAGACAGATCGCTGAGATAGGTGCCTCACTGATTAAGCATTGGTAACTGTCA
GACCAAGTTTACTCATATATACTTTAGATTGATTTAAAACTTCATTTTTAATTTAAAAGGATCTAGGTGA
AGATCCTTTTTGATAATCTCATGACCAAAATCCCTTAACGTGAGTTTTCGTTCCACTGAGCGTCAGACCC
CGTAGAAAAGATCAAAGGATCTTCTTGAGATCCTTTTTTTCTGCGCGTAATCTGCTGCTTGCAAACAAAA
AAACCACCGCTACCAGCGGTGGTTTGTTTGCCGGATCAAGAGCTACCAACTCTTTTTCCGAAGGTAACTG
GCTTCAGCAGAGCGCAGATACCAAATACTGTTCTTCTAGTGTAGCCGTAGTTAGGCCACCACTTCAAGAA
CTCTGTAGCACCGCCTACATACCTCGCTCTGCTAATCCTGTTACCAGTGGCTGCTGCCAGTGGCGATAAG
TCGTGTCTTACCGGGTTGGACTCAAGACGATAGTTACCGGATAAGGCGCAGCGGTCGGGCTGAACGGGGG
GTTCGTGCACACAGCCCAGCTTGGAGCGAACGACCTACACCGAACTGAGATACCTACAGCGTGAGCTATG
AGAAAGCGCCACGCTTCCCGAAGGGAGAAAGGCGGACAGGTATCCGGTAAGCGGCAGGGTC
